>Addgene plasmid #235320 | pLentiX1-[TRE3G-mRuby2(miRE.FF4)-TS.FF4x1-bGH]-EFS-rtTA-T2A-mGL-P2A-PuroR-WPRE | addgene full sequence | sequence record 472791 | Addgene NGS Result
CGCTGATATAGGGCCCGGTACCTTTAAGACCAATGACTTACAAGGCAGCTGTAGATCTTAGCCACTTTTT
AAAAGAAAAGGGGGGACTGGAAGGGCTAGCTCACTCCCAACGAAGACAAGATCTGCTTTTTGCTTGTACT
GGGTCTCTCTGGTTAGACCAGATCTGAGCCTGGGAGCTCTCTGGCTAACTAGGGAACCCACTGCTTAAGC
CTCAATAAAGCTTGCCTTGAGTGCTTCAAGTAGTGTGTGCCCGTCTGTTGTGTGACTCTGGTAACTAGAG
ATCCCTCAGACCCTTTTAGTCAGTGTGGAAAATCTCTAGCAGTAGTAGTTCATGTCATCTTATTATTCAG
TATTTATAACTTGCAAAGAAATGAATATCAGAGAGTGAGAGGAACTTGTTTATTGCAGCTTATAATGGTT
ACAAATAAAGCAATAGCATCACAAATTTCACAAATAAAGCATTTTTTTCACTGCATTCTAGTTGTGGTTT
GTCCAAACTCATCAATGTATCTTATCATGTCTGGCTCTAGCTATCCCGCCCCTAACTCCGCCCATCCCGC
CCCTAACTCCGCCCAGTTCCGCCCATTCTCCGCCCCATGGCTGACTAATTTTTTTTATTTATGCAGAGGC
CGAGGCCGCCTCGGCCTCTGAGCTATTCCAGAAGTAGTGAGGAGGCTTTTTTGGAGGCCTAGGGACGTAC
CCAATTCGCCCTATAGTGAGTCGTATTACGCGCGCTCACTGGCCGTCGTTTTACAACGTCGTGACTGGGA
AAACCCTGGCGTTACCCAACTTAATCGCCTTGCAGCACATCCCCCTTTCGCCAGCTGGCGTAATAGCGAA
GAGGCCCGCACCGATCGCCCTTCCCAACAGTTGCGCAGCCTGAATGGCGAATGGG
[124 nt withheld, positions 896-1019]
C
[91 nt withheld, positions 1021-1111]
A
[49 nt withheld, positions 1113-1161]
CCTTTGACGTTGGAGTCCACGTTCTTT
[37 nt withheld, positions 1189-1225]
ACCCTATCTCGGTCTATTCTTTTGATTTATAAGGGATTTTGCCGATTTCGGCCTATTGGTTAAAAAATGA
GCTGATTTAACAAAAATTTAACGCGAATTTTAACAAAATATTAACGCTTACAATTTAGGTGGCACTTTTC
GGGGAAATGTGCGCGGAACCCCTATTTGTTTATTTTTCTAAATACATTCAAATATGTATCCGCTCATGAG
ACAATAACCCTGATAAATGCTTCAATAATATTGAAAAAGGAAGAGTATGAGTATTCAACATTTCCGTGTC
GCCCTTATTCCCTTTTTTGCGGCATTTTGCCTTCCTGTTTTTGCTCACCCAGAAACGCTGGTGAAAGTAA
AAGATGCTGAAGATCAGTTGGGTGCACGAGTGGGTTACATCGAACTGGATCTCAACAGCGGTAAGATCCT
TGAGAGTTTTCGCCCCGAAGAACGTTTTCCAATGATGAGCACTTTTAAAGTTCTGCTATGTGGCGCGGTA
TTATCCCGTATTGACGCCGGGCAAGAGCAACTCGGTCGCCGCATACACTATTCTCAGAATGACTTGGTTG
AGTACTCACCAGTCACAGAAAAGCATCTTACGGATGGCATGACAGTAAGAGAATTATGCAGTGCTGCCAT
AACCATGAGTGATAACACTGCGGCCAACTTACTTCTGACAACGATCGGAGGACCGAAGGAGCTAACCGCT
TTTTTGCACAACATGGGGGATCATGTAACTCGCCTTGATCGTTGGGAACCGGAGCTGAATGAAGCCATAC
CAAACGACGAGCGTGACACCACGATGCCTGTAGCAATGGCAACAACGTTGCGCAAACTATTAACTGGCGA
ACTACTTACTCTAGCTTCCCGGCAACAATTAATAGACTGGATGGAGGCGGATAAAGTTGCAGGACCACTT
CTGCGCTCGGCCCTTCCGGCTGGCTGGTTTATTGCTGATAAATCTGGAGCCGGTGAGCGTGGGTCTCGCG
GTATCATTGCAGCACTGGGGCCAGATGGTAAGCCCTCCCGTATCGTAGTTATCTACACGACGGGGAGTCA
GGCAACTATGGATGAACGAAATAGACAGATCGCTGAGATAGGTGCCTCACTGATTAAGCATTGGTAACTG
TCAGACCAAGTTTACTCATATATACTTTAGATTGATTTAAAACTTCATTTTTAATTTAAAAGGATCTAGG
TGAAGATCCTTTTTGATAATCTCATGACCAAAATCCCTTAACGTGAGTTTTCGTTCCACTGAGCGTCAGA
CCCCGTAGAAAAGATCAAAGGATCTTCTTGAGATCCTTTTTTTCTGCGCGTAATCTGCTGCTTGCAAACA
AAAAAACCACCGCTACCAGCGGTGGTTTGTTTGCCGGATCAAGAGCTACCAACTCTTTTTCCGAAGGTAA
CTGGCTTCAGCAGAGCGCAGATACCAAATACTGTTCTTCTAGTGTAGCCGTAGTTAGGCCACCACTTCAA
GAACTCTGTAGCACCGCCTACATACCTCGCTCTGCTAATCCTGTTACCAGTGGCTGCTGCCAGTGGCGAT
AAGTCGTGTCTTACCGGGTTGGACTCAAGACGATAGTTACCGGATAAGGCGCAGCGGTCGGGCTGAACGG
GGGGTTCGTGCACACAGCCCAGCTTGGAGCGAACGACCTACACCGAACTGAGATACCTACAGCGTGAGCT
ATGAGAAAGCGCCACGCTTCCCGAAGGGAGAAAGGCGGACAGGTATCCGGTAAGCGGCAGGGTCGGAACA
GGAGAGCGCACGAGGGAGCTTCCAGGGGGAAACGCCTGGTATCTTTATAGTCCTGTCGGGTTTCGCCACC
TCTGACTTGAGCGTCGATTTTTGTGATGCTCGTCAGGGGGGCGGAGCCTATGGAAAAACGCCAGCAACGC
GGCCTTTTTACGGTTCCTGGCCTTTTGCTGGCCTTTTGCTCACATGTTCTTTCCTGCGTTATCCCCTGAT
TCTGTGGATAACCGTATTACCGCCTTTGAGTGAGCTGATACCGCTCGCCGCAGCCGAACGACCGAGCGCA
GCGAGTCAGTGAGCGAGGAAGCGGAAGAGCGCCCAATACGCAAACCGCCTCTCCCCGCGCGTTGGCCGAT
TCATTAATGCAGCTGGCACGACAGGTTTCCCGACTGGAAAGCGGGCAGTGAGCGCAACGCAATTAATGTG
AGTTAGCTCACTCATTAGGCACCCCAGGCTTTACACTTTATGCTTCCGGCTCGTATGTTGTGTGGAATTG
TGAGCGGATAACAATTTCACACAGGAAACAGCTATGACCATGATTACGCCAAGCGCGCAATTAACCCTCA
CTAAAGGGAACAAAAGCTGGAGCTGCAAGCTTAATGTAGTCTTATGCAATACTCTTGTAGTCTTGCAACA
TGGTAACGATGAGTTAGCAACATGCCTTACAAGGAGAGAAAAAGCACCGTGCATGCCGATTGGTGGAAGT
AAGGTGGTACGATCGTGCCTTATTAGGAAGGCAACAGACGGGTCTGACATGGATTGGACGAACCACTGAA
TTGCCGCATTGCAGAGATATTGTATTTAAGTGCCTAGCTCGATACATAAACGGGTCTCTCTGGTTAGACC
AGATCTGAGCCTGGGAGCTCTCTGGCTAACTAGGGAACCCACTGCTTAAGCCTCAATAAAGCTTGCCTTG
AGTGCTTCAAGTAGTGTGTGCCCGTCTGTTGTGTGACTCTGGTAACTAGAGATCCCTCAGACCCTTTTAG
TCAGTGTGGAAAATCTCTAGCAGTGGCGCCCGAACAGGGACTTGAAAGCGAAAGGGAAACCAGAGGAGCT
CTCTCGACGCAGGACTCGGCTTGCTGAAGCGCGCACGGCAAGAGGCGAGGGGCGGCGACTGGTGAGTACG
CCAAAAATTTTGACTAGCGGAGGCTAGAAGGAGAGAGATGGGTGCGAGAGCGTCAGTATTAAGCGGGGGA
GAATTAGATCGCGATGGGAAAAAATTCGGTTAAGGCCAGGGGGAAAGAAAAAATATAAATTAAAACATAT
AGTATGGGCAAGCAGGGAGCTAGAACGATTCGCAGTTAATCCTGGCCTGTTAGAAACATCAGAAGGCTGT
AGACAAATACTGGGACAGCTACAACCATCCCTTCAGACAGGATCAGAAGAACTTAGATCATTATATAATA
CAGTAGCAACCCTCTATTGTGTGCATCAAAGGATAGAGATAAAAGACACCAAGGAAGCTTTAGACAAGAT
AGAGGAAGAGCAAAACAAAAGTAAGACCACCGCACAGCAAGCGGCCGCTGATCTTCAGACCTGGAGGAGG
AGATATGAGGGACAATTGGAGAAGTGAATTATATAAATATAAAGTAGTAAAAATTGAACCATTAGGAGTA
GCACCCACCAAGGCAAAGAGAAGAGTGGTGCAGAGAGAAAAAAGAGCAGTGGGAATAGGAGCTTTGTTCC
TTGGGTTCTTGGGAGCAGCAGGAAGCACTATGGGCGCAGCGTCAATGACGCTGACGGTACAGGCCAGACA
ATTATTGTCTGGTATAGTGCAGCAGCAGAACAATTTGCTGAGGGCTATTGAGGCGCAACAGCATCTGTTG
CAACTCACAGTCTGGGGCATCAAGCAGCTCCAGGCAAGAATCCTGGCTGTGGAAAGATACCTAAAGGATC
AACAGCTCCTGGGGATTTGGGGTTGCTCTGGAAAACTCATTTGCACCACTGCTGTGCCTTGGAATGCTAG
TTGGAGTAATAAATCTCTGGAACAGATTTGGAATCACACGACCTGGATGGAGTGGGACAGAGAAATTAAC
AATTACACAAGCTTAATACACTCCTTAATTGAAGAATCGCAAAACCAGCAAGAAAAGAATGAACAAGAAT
TATTGGAATTAGATAAATGGGCAAGTTTGTGGAATTGGTTTAACATAACAAATTGGCTGTGGTATATAAA
ATTATTCATAATGATAGTAGGAGGCTTGGTAGGTTTAAGAATAGTTTTTGCTGTACTTTCTATAGTGAAT
AGAGTTAGGCAGGGATATTCACCATTATCGTTTCAGACCCACCTCCCAACCCCGAGGGGACCCGACAGGC
CCGAAGGAATAGAAGAAGAAGGTGGAGAGAGAGACAGAGACAGATCCATTCGATTAGTGAACGGATCTCG
ACGGTATCGGTTAACTTTTAAAAGAAAAGGGGGGATTGGGGGGTACAGTGCAGGGGAAAGAATAGTAGAC
ATAATAGCAACAGACATACAAACTAAAGAATTACAAAAACAAATTACAAAATTCAAAATTTTATCGTCCA
GTGTGGTGGCTACTAGCGCCATAGAGCCCACCGCATCCCCAGCATGCCTGCTATTGTCTTCCCAATCCTC
CCCCTTGCTGTCCTGCCCCACCCCACCCCCCAGAATAGAATGACACCTACTCAGACAATGCGATGCAATT
TCCTCATTTTATTAGGAAAGGACAGTGGGAGTGGCACCTTCCAGGGTCAAGGAAGGCACGGGGGAGGGGC
AAACAACAGATGGCTGGCAACTAGAAGGCACAGGTGCAACTCCTCCTAGGTTTAATTAAAGACTTCAAGC
GGCCACAAGCTTGTTGTTACTTGTACAGCTCGTCCATCCCACCACCAAGCCCGGCGAACTTGGCAACTGC
GTGTTCGCGTTGTACTACGAACATTTCATTGTCACTTTCCTCTAACCTTTCCAGGCGGTGATCAACGGCA
TGGATACCGGGCATCTTGATGTTCCCGACGGTCTTTTTTGACCTGTAAGTTGTTACGAAAGAGCAAGACA
GATGGCCACCACCATCAACTTTCAGTGCCATATGAGTGTATCCCCTCAGACCACCATCTGCTGGATACAT
CATCTCTGTATTAGGCTCCCAACCCTTGGTCTTCTTCTGCATCACGGGACCATTGGAGGGAAAGTTTACC
CCTCTGACTTGGACGTGGTAAACGAGACAGCCATCCTCAAGGCTGGTGTCCTGCATGACGGTGACGACTC
CACCATCTTCGTATCTCGTAACTCTTTCCCAAGTAAAACCCTCAGGAAAGGACTGTTTAAAGAAATCAGG
AATGCCTTTCGGGTACTTGATAAAAGTACGGCTGCCATACATGAACGACGTGGCAAGAATGTCAAAGGCA
AATGGCAGGGGTCCTCCCTCGATGACTTTGATCCTCATGGTTTGAGTTCCCATGTACGGATTGCCTTCTC
CTTCACCTGTGCATTTGAATTGGTGGCCGTTGACCGAACCTTCCATGACCACCTGTGAAAAAAAAAAAGA
AGACTCGAAGTTAGTACAATTGAAAAAAGTGATTTAATTTATACCATTTTAATTCAGCTTTGTAAAAATG
TATCAAAGAGATAGCAAGGTATTCAGTTTTAGTAAACAAGATAATTGCTCCTAAAGTAGCCCCTTGAATT
CTAGCCCCTTGAAGTCCGAGGCAGTAGGCACCGCTTGAAGTCTTTAATTAAATACATCTGTGGCTTCACT
ATTTAATTAAAGACTTCAAGCGGCGCTCACTGTCAACAGCAATATACCTTCTCGAGCCTTCTGTTGGGTT
AAGAAGTCCCTGAAGAAGTAATCCCAGCAAGTGTTTCCAAGATGTGCAGGCAACGATTCTGTAAAGTACT
GAAGCCTCATTCAACATAGTATATGTGCTGCCGAAGCGAGCACACTTACCTTCATACGCATATTTTCCTT
GATCAGCTCTTCGCCCTTAGACACCATGGTGGCCATTACAGCGTGGATGGCGTCTCCAGGCGATCTGACG
GTTCACTAAACGAGCTCTTTACGAGGGTAGGAAGTGGTACGGAAAGTTGGTATAAGACAAAAGTGTTGTG
GAATTGCTCCAGGCGATCTGACGGTTCACTAAACGAGCTCTGCTTTTATAGGCGCCCACCGTACACGCCT
AAAGCTTATACGTTCTCTATCACTGATAGGGAGTAAACTGGATATACGTTCTCTATCACTGATAGGGAGT
AAACTGTAGATACGTTCTCTATCACTGATAGGGAGTAAACTGGTCATACGTTCTCTATCACTGATAGGGA
GTAAACTCCTTATACGTTCTCTATCACTGATAGGGAGTAAAGTCTGCATACGTTCTCTATCACTGATAGG
GAGTAAACTCTTCATACGTTCTCTATCACTGATAGGGAGTAAACTCGAGGAATAGTACGAACATGGTAGC
TAGTGGATCCTTCGTCGACCTGCAGACTGGCTGTGTATAAGGGAGCCTGACATTTATATTCCCCAGAACA
TCAGGTTAATGGCGTTTTTGATGTCATTTTCGCGGTGGCTGAGATCAGCCACTTCTTCCCCGATAACGGA
GACCGGCACACTGGCGCATATCGGTGGTCATCATGCGCCAGCTTTCATCCCCGATATGCACCACCGGGTA
AAGTTCACGCATATGAAGCTGGACATCACCTCCCACAACCTCGAGGTGGAACAGTACGCTGATATCTCTT
ATACTGGGCAGAGCGCACATCGCCCACAGTCCCCGAGAAGTTGGGGGGAGGGGTCGGCAATTGAACCGGT
GCCTAGAGAAGGTGGCGCGGGGTAAACTGGGAAAGTGATGTCGTGTACTGGCTCCGCCTTTTTCCCGAGG
GTGGGGGAGAACCGTATATAAGTGCAGTAGTCGCCGTGAACGTTCTTTTTCGCAACGGGTTTGCCGCCAG
AACACAGTAATGTGCCACCATGAGCCGGCTGGACAAGAGCAAAGTGATCAACAGCGCCCTGGAACTGCTG
AACGGCGTGGGCATCGAGGGCCTGACCACCCGGAAGCTGGCCCAGAAACTGGGCGTGGAACAGCCCACCC
TGTACTGGCACGTGAAGAACAAGCGGGCCCTGCTGGACGCCCTGCCCATCGAGATGCTGGACCGGCACCA
CACCCACAGCTGCCCTCTGGAAGGCGAGAGCTGGCAGGACTTCCTGCGGAACAACGCCAAGAGCTACAGA
TGCGCCCTGCTGAGCCACCGGGACGGCGCCAAAGTGCACCTGGGCACCAGACCCACCGAGAAGCAGTACG
AGACACTGGAAAACCAGCTGGCCTTCCTGTGCCAGCAGGGCTTCAGCCTGGAAAACGCCCTGTACGCCCT
GAGCGCCGTGGGCCACTTCACCCTGGGCTGCGTGCTGGAAGAACAGGAACACCAGGTCGCCAAAGAGGAA
AGAGAGACACCCACCACCGACAGCATGCCCCCCCTGCTGAAGCAGGCCATCGAGCTGTTCGACAGACAGG
GCGCCGAGCCCGCCTTCCTGTTCGGCCTGGAACTGATCATCTGCGGCCTCGAGAAGCAGCTGAAGTGCGA
GAGCGGCGGACCCACCGACGCCCTGGACGACTTCGACCTGGACATGCTGCCCGCCGATGCCCTGGATGAT
TTTGATCTGGATATGCTCCCTGCTGACGCTCTCGATGACTTCGATCTCGATATGCTGCCAGGCGGAAGCG
GAGAAGGTAGAGGTTCTCTCCTCACTTGTGGTGATGTTGAAGAAAACCCTGGTCCAATGGTGAGCAAGGG
CGAGGAGCTGTTCACCGGGGTGGTGCCCATCCTGGTCGAGCTGGACGGCGACGTAAACGGCCACAAGTTC
AGCGTCCGCGGCGAGGGCGAGGGCGATGCCACCAACGGCAAGCTGACCCTGAAGTTCATCTGCACCACCG
GCAAGCTGCCCGTGCCCTGGCCCACCCTCGTGACCACCTTAGGCTACGGCGTGGCCTGCTTCGCCCGCTA
CCCCGACCACATGAAGCAGCACGACTTCTTCAAGTCCGCCATGCCCGAAGGCTACGTCCAGGAGCGCACC
ATCTCTTTCAAGGACGACGGTACCTACAAGACCCGCGCCGAGGTGAAGTTCGAGGGCGACACCCTGGTGA
ACCGCATCGTGCTGAAGGGCATCGACTTCAAGGAGGACGGCAACATCCTGGGGCACAAGCTGGAGTACAA
CTTCAACAGCCACAAGGTCTATATCACGGCCGACAAGCAGAAGAACGGCATCAAGGCTAACTTCAAGACC
CGCCACAACGTTGAGGACGGCGGCGTGCAGCTCGCCGACCACTACCAGCAGAACACCCCCATCGGCGACG
GCCCCGTGCTGCTGCCCGACAACCACTACCTGAGCCATCAGTCCAAACTGAGCAAAGACCCCAACGAGAA
GCGCGATCACATGGTCCTGAAGGAGAGGGTGACCGCCGCCGGGATTACACATGACATGGACGAGCTGTAC
AAGGGAAGCGGAGCTACTAACTTCAGCCTGCTGAAGCAGGCTGGAGACGTGGAGGAGAACCCTGGACCTA
TGACCGAGTACAAGCCCACGGTGCGCCTCGCCACCCGCGACGACGTCCCCAGGGCCGTACGCACCCTCGC
CGCCGCGTTCGCCGACTACCCCGCCACGCGCCACACCGTCGATCCGGACCGCCACATCGAGCGGGTCACC
GAGCTGCAAGAACTCTTCCTCACGCGCGTCGGGCTCGACATCGGCAAGGTGTGGGTCGCGGACGACGGCG
CCGCGGTGGCGGTCTGGACCACGCCGGAGAGCGTCGAAGCGGGGGCGGTGTTCGCCGAGATCGGCCCGCG
CATGGCCGAGTTGAGCGGTTCCCGGCTGGCCGCGCAGCAACAGATGGAAGGCCTCCTGGCGCCGCACCGG
CCCAAGGAGCCCGCGTGGTTCCTGGCCACCGTCGGCGTCTCGCCCGACCACCAGGGCAAGGGTCTGGGCA
GCGCCGTCGTGCTCCCCGGAGTGGAGGCGGCCGAGCGCGCCGGGGTGCCCGCCTTCCTGGAGACATCCGC
GCCCCGCAACCTCCCCTTCTACGAGCGGCTCGGCTTCACCGTCACCGCCGACGTCGAGGTGCCCGAAGGA
CCGCGCACCTGGTGCATGACCCGCAAGCCCGGTGCCTTGTAACAACGCCGATAATCAACCTCTGGATTAC
AAAATTTGTGAAAGATTGACTGGTATTCTTAACTATGTTGCTCCTTTTACGCTATGTGGATACGCTGCTT
TAATGCCTTTGTATCATGCTATTGCTTCCCGTATGGCTTTCATTTTCTCCTCCTTGTATAAATCCTGGTT
GCTGTCTCTTTATGAGGAGTTGTGGCCCGTTGTCAGGCAACGTGGCGTGGTGTGCACTGTGTTTGCTGAC
GCAACCCCCACTGGTTGGGGCATTGCCACCACCTGTCAGCTCCTTTCCGGGACTTTCGCTTTCCCCCTCC
CTATTGCCACGGCGGAACTCATCGCCGCCTGCCTTGCCCGCTGCTGGACAGGGGCTCGGCTGTTGGGCAC
TGACAATTCCGTGGTGTTGTCGGGGAAATCATCGTCCTTTCCTTGGCTGCTCGCCTGTGTTGCCACCTGG
ATTCTGCGCGGGACGTCCTTCTGCTACGTCCCTTCGGCCCTCAATCCAGCGGACCTTCCTTCCCGCGGCC
TGCTGCCGGCTCTGCGGCCTCTTCCGCGTCTTCGCCTTCGCCCTCAGACGAGTCGGATCTCCCTTTGGGC
CGCCTCCCCGCCGCT
Features (pLannotate 1.2.2; 35 found; start..end, strand, type, name):
     18..155     +  CDS            nef (fragment): NEF_HV1LA - Experimental evidence at protein level: Swiss-Prot protein existence level 1. Extracellular Nef protein targets CD4(+) T-lymphocytes for apoptosis by interacting with CXCR4 surface receptors. From Human immunodeficiency virus type 1 group M subtype B (isolate Lai) (HIV-1).
    141..321     +  LTR            5' LTR (truncated): truncated 5' long terminal repeat (LTR) from HIV-1
    393..514     +  polyA_signal   SV40 poly(A) signal: SV40 polyadenylation signal
    554..689     +  rep_origin     SV40 ori: SV40 origin of replication
    710..728     -  promoter       T7 promoter: promoter for bacteriophage T7 RNA polymerase
    736..891     +  CDS            lacZα (fragment): LacZα fragment of β-galactosidase; lacZ fragment
    896..1324    +  rep_origin     f1 ori (sequence partly withheld): f1 bacteriophage origin of replication; arrow indicates direction of (+) strand synthesis
   1377..1481    +  promoter       AmpR promoter: bla
   1482..2342    +  CDS            AmpR: β-lactamase; bla; confers resistance to ampicillin, carbenicillin, and related antibiotics
   2513..3101    +  rep_origin     ori: high-copy-number ColE1/pMB1/pBR322/pUC origin of replication
   3284..3376    +  CDS            lacI (fragment): lac repressor; lacI; The lac repressor binds to the lac operator to inhibit transcription in E. coli. This inhibition can be relieved by adding lactose or isopropyl-β-D-thiogalactopyranoside (IPTG).
   3389..3410    +  protein_bind   CAP binding site: CAP binding activates transcription in the presence of cAMP. E. coli catabolite activator protein
   3425..3455    +  promoter       lac promoter: promoter for the E. coli lac operon
   3459..3481    +  protein_bind   lac operator (fragment): The lac repressor binds to the lac operator to inhibit transcription in E. coli. This inhibition can be relieved by adding lactose or isopropyl-β-D-thiogalactopyranoside (IPTG). lac repressor encoded by lacI
   3524..3542    +  promoter       T3 promoter: promoter for bacteriophage T3 RNA polymerase
   3570..3796    +  promoter       RSV promoter: Rous sarcoma virus enhancer/promoter
   3797..3977    +  LTR            5' LTR (truncated): truncated 5' long terminal repeat (LTR) from HIV-1
   4024..4149    +  misc_feature   HIV-1 Ψ: packaging signal of human immunodeficiency virus type 1
   4133..4496    +  CDS            HIV-1 gag (fragment): gag protein from human immunodeficiency virus 1; gag
   4642..4875    +  misc_feature   RRE: The Rev response element (RRE) of HIV-1 allows for Rev-dependent mRNA export from the nucleus to the cytoplasm.
   5252..5352    +  CDS            Rev (fragment): human immunodeficiency virus 1 (HIV-1) Rev protein; rev; enhances nuclear export of unspliced and incompletely spliced viral mRNAs
   5371..5487    +  misc_feature   cPPT/CTS: central polypurine tract and central termination sequence of HIV-1
   5514..5738    -  polyA_signal   bGH poly(A) signal: bovine growth hormone polyadenylation signal
   5795..6459    -  CDS            mRuby2 (fragment): monomeric red fluorescent protein derived from mRuby, with improved photophysical properties (Lam et al., 2012)
   6501..6613    -  ncRNA          3' miR-30a: sequence downstream of the 71-nt precursor of the human miR-30a microRNA (Zeng et al., 2002) miRNA
   6872..6922    -  CDS            mRuby2 (fragment): mRuby2 is a basic (constitutively fluorescent) red fluorescent protein published in 2012, derived from Entacmaea quadricolor. It has moderate acid sensitivity.
   6949..6983    -  promoter       TRE3GV promoter (fragment): 3rd-generation Tet-responsive promoter that can be activated by binding of Tet-On® 3G, optimized for retroviral and lentiviral vectors
   6983..7361    -  promoter       TRE3G promoter: 3rd-generation Tet-responsive promoter that can be activated by binding of Tet-On® 3G
   7439..7604    -  CDS            ccdB (fragment): CcdB, a bacterial toxin that poisons DNA gyrase; ccdB; Plasmids containing the ccdB gene cannot be propagated in standard E. coli strains.
   7610..7634    +  CDS            mHoneydew (fragment): monomeric derivative of DsRed fluorescent protein (Shaner et al., 2004) mammalian codon-optimized
   7671..7882    +  promoter       EF-1α core promoter: core promoter for human elongation factor EF-1α
   7895..8512    +  CDS            tetR: TETR2_ECOLX - Experimental evidence at protein level: Swiss-Prot protein existence level 1. TetR is the repressor of the tetracycline resistance element; its N-terminal region forms a helix-turn-helix structure and binds DNA. Binding of tetracycline to TetR reduces the repressor affinity for the tetracycline resistance gene (tetA) promoter operator sites. From Escherichia coli.
   8702..9418    +  CDS            mGreenLantern: monomeric GFP derivative that displays exceptionally high brightness in cells (Campbell et al., 2020)
   9485..10082   +  CDS            PuroR (fragment): puromycin N-acetyltransferase; pac from Streptomyces; confers resistance to puromycin
  10098..10686   +  misc_feature   WPRE: woodchuck hepatitis virus posttranscriptional regulatory element
