[The description below was written by a language model from this plasmid's Addgene catalogue record and pLannotate feature annotations shown in this document.]
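Description:
pLentiX1-[TRE3G-mRuby2(miRE.FF4)-TS.FF4x1-bGH]-EFS-rtTA-T2A-mGL-P2A-PuroR-WPRE is a 10.7 kb lentiviral transfer plasmid built by Golden Gate assembly in the pLentiX1 backbone to deliver a ComMAND closed-loop microRNA circuit that regulates the red fluorescent protein mRuby2 in mammalian cells. It is maintained in E. coli through a high-copy ColE1/pUC origin and ampicillin resistance, and the backbone also carries an f1 ori and an SV40 origin. The viral framework consists of an RSV promoter fused to a truncated HIV-1 5' LTR, the Ψ packaging signal with a gag fragment, the RRE, the cPPT/CTS, a WPRE and a truncated 3' LTR followed by an SV40 poly(A) signal. This arrangement is typical of Tat-independent vectors packaged with helper plasmids supplied in trans.

Two transcription units sit between the cPPT and the 3' LTR in divergent orientation. On the reverse strand, a TRE3G promoter drives mRuby2. Its coding sequence is annotated as two fragments flanking miR-30a-derived sequence, which suggests that the miRE-format FF4 microRNA named in the construct sits within the reading frame, presumably in an intron. By the construct name, a single FF4 target site (not annotated in the feature table) follows the coding sequence ahead of the bGH poly(A) signal. Each transcript therefore produces a microRNA that silences its own mRNA, an arrangement intended to buffer output against variation in dosage. On the forward strand, the EF-1α core (EFS) promoter expresses rtTA (annotated through its TetR portion), mGreenLantern and puromycin N-acetyltransferase as one T2A/P2A-linked polyprotein. These provide the doxycycline-responsive activator, a green marker of delivery and drug selection. Short ccdB and mHoneydew matches are probably cloning remnants.
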