Addgene plasmid #235320: pLentiX1-[TRE3G-mRuby2(miRE.FF4)-TS.FF4x1-bGH]-EFS-rtTA-T2A-mGL-P2A-PuroR-WPRE
Purpose: Lentiviral expression of ComMAND closed-loop circuit regulating mRuby2
Depositing lab: Kate Galloway. Depositing organization: Massachusetts Institute of Technology. Publication: Model-guided design of microRNA-based gene circuits supports precise dosage of transgenic cargoes into diverse primary cells. Love KS, Johnstone CP, Peterman EL, Gaglione S, Birnbaum ME, Galloway KE. Cell Syst. 2025 Apr 22:101269. doi: 10.1016/j.cels.2025.101269. PubMed 40300600.
Backbone
  Vector backbone: pLentiX1
  Backbone manufacturer: Addgene #17297
  Backbone size w/o insert (bp): 5517
  Vector type: Mammalian Expression, Lentiviral, Synthetic Biology
  Selectable markers: Puromycin
Growth in bacteria
  Bacterial resistance: Ampicillin, 100 μg/mL
  Growth temperature: 30°C
  Growth strain: NEB Stable
  Copy number: High Copy
Gene/Insert
  Gene/Insert name: mRuby2
  Species: Entacmaea quadricolor
  Insert size (bp): 711
  Promoter: TRE3G (3rd-generation Tet system)
  Cloning method: Golden Gate
  Sequencing primers: 5′ gtaagtcattggtcttaaagg; 3′ gtagacataatagcaacagac
Resource information
  A portion of this plasmid was derived from a plasmid made by: Addgene #90236
Terms and licenses: Academic/Nonprofit Terms; Industry Terms: Not Available to Industry
Depositor comments: Also expresses rtTA, mGreenLantern, and puromycin resistance genes; Alt name: pKG3801 ; Please visit https://doi.org/10.1101/2024.06.25.600629 for bioRxiv preprint.
How to cite: pLentiX1-[TRE3G-mRuby2(miRE.FF4)-TS.FF4x1-bGH]-EFS-rtTA-T2A-mGL-P2A-PuroR-WPRE was a gift from Kate Galloway (Addgene plasmid # 235320 ; http://n2t.net/addgene:235320 ; RRID:Addgene_235320)
