>Addgene plasmid #235320 | pLentiX1-[TRE3G-mRuby2(miRE.FF4)-TS.FF4x1-bGH]-EFS-rtTA-T2A-mGL-P2A-PuroR-WPRE | depositor partial sequence | sequence record 463280 | mRuby2(miRE.FF4), mRuby2 with intronic microRNA
ATGGTGTCTAAGGGCGAAGAGCTGATCAAGGAAAATATGCGTATGAAGGTAAGTGTGCTCGCTTCGGCAG
CACATATACTATGTTGAATGAGGCTTCAGTACTTTACAGAATCGTTGCCTGCACATCTTGGAAACACTTG
CTGGGATTACTTCTTCAGGGACTTCTTAACCCAACAGAAGGCTCGAGAAGGTATATTGCTGTTGACAGTG
AGCGCCGCTTGAAGTCTTTAATTAAATAGTGAAGCCACAGATGTATTTAATTAAAGACTTCAAGCGGTGC
CTACTGCCTCGGACTTCAAGGGGCTAGAATTCAAGGGGCTACTTTAGGAGCAATTATCTTGTTTACTAAA
ACTGAATACCTTGCTATCTCTTTGATACATTTTTACAAAGCTGAATTAAAATGGTATAAATTAAATCACT
TTTTTCAATTGTACTAACTTCGAGTCTTCTTTTTTTTTTTCACAGGTGGTCATGGAAGGTTCGGTCAACG
GCCACCAATTCAAATGCACAGGTGAAGGAGAAGGCAATCCGTACATGGGAACTCAAACCATGAGGATCAA
AGTCATCGAGGGAGGACCCCTGCCATTTGCCTTTGACATTCTTGCCACGTCGTTCATGTATGGCAGCCGT
ACTTTTATCAAGTACCCGAAAGGCATTCCTGATTTCTTTAAACAGTCCTTTCCTGAGGGTTTTACTTGGG
AAAGAGTTACGAGATACGAAGATGGTGGAGTCGTCACCGTCATGCAGGACACCAGCCTTGAGGATGGCTG
TCTCGTTTACCACGTCCAAGTCAGAGGGGTAAACTTTCCCTCCAATGGTCCCGTGATGCAGAAGAAGACC
AAGGGTTGGGAGCCTAATACAGAGATGATGTATCCAGCAGATGGTGGTCTGAGGGGATACACTCATATGG
CACTGAAAGTTGATGGTGGTGGCCATCTGTCTTGCTCTTTCGTAACAACTTACAGGTCAAAAAAGACCGT
CGGGAACATCAAGATGCCCGGTATCCATGCCGTTGATCACCGCCTGGAAAGGTTAGAGGAAAGTGACAAT
GAAATGTTCGTAGTACAACGCGAACACGCAGTTGCCAAGTTCGCCGGGCTTGGTGGTGGGATGGACGAGC
TGTACAAG
