>Addgene plasmid #235320 | pLentiX1-[TRE3G-mRuby2(miRE.FF4)-TS.FF4x1-bGH]-EFS-rtTA-T2A-mGL-P2A-PuroR-WPRE | depositor partial sequence | sequence record 463281 | rtTA
ATGAGCCGGCTGGACAAGAGCAAAGTGATCAACAGCGCCCTGGAACTGCTGAACGGCGTGGGCATCGAGG
GCCTGACCACCCGGAAGCTGGCCCAGAAACTGGGCGTGGAACAGCCCACCCTGTACTGGCACGTGAAGAA
CAAGCGGGCCCTGCTGGACGCCCTGCCCATCGAGATGCTGGACCGGCACCACACCCACAGCTGCCCTCTG
GAAGGCGAGAGCTGGCAGGACTTCCTGCGGAACAACGCCAAGAGCTACAGATGCGCCCTGCTGAGCCACC
GGGACGGCGCCAAAGTGCACCTGGGCACCAGACCCACCGAGAAGCAGTACGAGACACTGGAAAACCAGCT
GGCCTTCCTGTGCCAGCAGGGCTTCAGCCTGGAAAACGCCCTGTACGCCCTGAGCGCCGTGGGCCACTTC
ACCCTGGGCTGCGTGCTGGAAGAACAGGAACACCAGGTCGCCAAAGAGGAAAGAGAGACACCCACCACCG
ACAGCATGCCCCCCCTGCTGAAGCAGGCCATCGAGCTGTTCGACAGACAGGGCGCCGAGCCCGCCTTCCT
GTTCGGCCTGGAACTGATCATCTGCGGCCTCGAGAAGCAGCTGAAGTGCGAGAGCGGCGGACCCACCGAC
GCCCTGGACGACTTCGACCTGGACATGCTGCCCGCCGATGCCCTGGATGATTTTGATCTGGATATGCTCC
CTGCTGACGCTCTCGATGACTTCGATCTCGATATGCTGCCAGGC
